>Addgene plasmid #141983 | TFORF2237 | addgene full sequence | sequence record 386554 | Addgene NGS Result
TTAATGTAGTCTTATGCAATACTCTTGTAGTCTTGCAACATGGTAACGATGAGTTAGCAACATGCCTTAC
AAGGAGAGAAAAAGCACCGTGCATGCCGATTGGTGGAAGTAAGGTGGTACGATCGTGCCTTATTAGGAAG
GCAACAGACGGGTCTGACATGGATTGGACGAACCACTGAATTGCCGCATTGCAGAGATATTGTATTTAAG
TGCCTAGCTCGATACATAAACGGGTCTCTCTGGTTAGACCAGATCTGAGCCTGGGAGCTCTCTGGCTAAC
TAGGGAACCCACTGCTTAAGCCTCAATAAAGCTTGCCTTGAGTGCTTCAAGTAGTGTGTGCCCGTCTGTT
GTGTGACTCTGGTAACTAGAGATCCCTCAGACCCTTTTAGTCAGTGTGGAAAATCTCTAGCAGTGGCGCC
CGAACAGGGACTTGAAAGCGAAAGGGAAACCAGAGGAGCTCTCTCGACGCAGGACTCGGCTTGCTGAAGC
GCGCACGGCAAGAGGCGAGGGGCGGCGACTGGTGAGTACGCCAAAAATTTTGACTAGCGGAGGCTAGAAG
GAGAGAGATGGGTGCGAGAGCGTCAGTATTAAGCGGGGGAGAATTAGATCGCGATGGGAAAAAATTCGGT
TAAGGCCAGGGGGAAAGAAAAAATATAAATTAAAACATATAGTATGGGCAAGCAGGGAGCTAGAACGATT
CGCAGTTAATCCTGGCCTGTTAGAAACATCAGAAGGCTGTAGACAAATACTGGGACAGCTACAACCATCC
CTTCAGACAGGATCAGAAGAACTTAGATCATTATATAATACAGTAGCAACCCTCTATTGTGTGCATCAAA
GGATAGAGATAAAAGACACCAAGGAAGCTTTAGACAAGATAGAGGAAGAGCAAAACAAAAGTAAGACCAC
CGCACAGCAAGCGGCCGCTGATCTTCAGACCTGGAGGAGGAGATATGAGGGACAATTGGAGAAGTGAATT
ATATAAATATAAAGTAGTAAAAATTGAACCATTAGGAGTAGCACCCACCAAGGCAAAGAGAAGAGTGGTG
CAGAGAGAAAAAAGAGCAGTGGGAATAGGAGCTTTGTTCCTTGGGTTCTTGGGAGCAGCAGGAAGCACTA
TGGGCGCAGCGTCAATGACGCTGACGGTACAGGCCAGACAATTATTGTCTGGTATAGTGCAGCAGCAGAA
CAATTTGCTGAGGGCTATTGAGGCGCAACAGCATCTGTTGCAACTCACAGTCTGGGGCATCAAGCAGCTC
CAGGCAAGAATCCTGGCTGTGGAAAGATACCTAAAGGATCAACAGCTCCTGGGGATTTGGGGTTGCTCTG
GAAAACTCATTTGCACCACTGCTGTGCCTTGGAATGCTAGTTGGAGTAATAAATCTCTGGAACAGATTTG
GAATCACACGACCTGGATGGAGTGGGACAGAGAAATTAACAATTACACAAGCTTAATACACTCCTTAATT
GAAGAATCGCAAAACCAGCAAGAAAAGAATGAACAAGAATTATTGGAATTAGATAAATGGGCAAGTTTGT
GGAATTGGTTTAACATAACAAATTGGCTGTGGTATATAAAATTATTCATAATGATAGTAGGAGGCTTGGT
AGGTTTAAGAATAGTTTTTGCTGTACTTTCTATAGTGAATAGAGTTAGGCAGGGATATTCACCATTATCG
TTTCAGACCCACCTCCCAACCCCGAGGGGACCCATGCATTGCATCTCAATTAGTCAGCAACCAGGTGTGG
AAAGTCCCCAGGCTCCCCAGCAGGCAGAAGTATGCAAAGCATGCGTCTCAATTAGTCAGCAACCATAGTC
CCGCCCCTAACTCCGCCCATCCCGCCCCTAACTCCGCCCAGTTCCGCCCATTCTCCGCCCCATGGCTGAC
TAATTTTTTTTATTTATGCAGAGGCCGAGGCCGCCTCGGCCTCTGAGCTATTCCAGAAGTAGTGAGGAGG
CTTTTTTGGAGGCCTAGGCTTTTGCAAAAAGCTTTCTAGAGGTACCACCGGAGCTTACCATGACCGAGTA
CAAGCCCACGGTGCGCCTCGCCACCCGCGACGACGTCCCCAGGGCCGTACGCACCCTCGCCGCCGCGTTC
GCCGACTACCCCGCCACGCGCCACACCGTCGATCCGGACCGCCACATCGAGCGGGTCACCGAGCTGCAAG
AACTCTTCCTCACGCGCGTCGGGCTCGACATCGGCAAGGTGTGGGTCGCGGACGACGGCGCCGCCGTGGC
GGTCTGGACCACGCCGGAGAGCGTCGAAGCGGGGGCGGTGTTCGCCGAGATCGGCCCGCGCATGGCCGAG
TTGAGCGGTTCCCGGCTGGCCGCGCAGCAACAGATGGAAGGCCTCCTGGCGCCGCACCGGCCCAAGGAGC
CCGCGTGGTTCCTGGCCACCGTCGGCGTCTCGCCCGACCACCAGGGCAAGGGTCTGGGCAGCGCCGTCGT
GCTCCCCGGAGTGGAGGCGGCCGAGCGCGCCGGGGTGCCCGCCTTCCTGGAGACCTCCGCGCCCCGCAAC
CTCCCCTTCTACGAGCGGCTCGGCTTCACCGTCACCGCCGACGTCGAGGTGCCCGAAGGACCGCGCACCT
GGTGCATGACCCGCAAGCCCGGTGCCAGTTAACGAATTCTAGATCTTGAGACAAATGGCAGTATTCATCC
ACAATTTTAAAAGAAAAGGGGGGATTGGGGGGTACAGTGCAGGGGAAAGAATAGTAGACATAATAGCAAC
AGACATACAAACTAAAGAATTACAAAAACAAATTACAAAAATTCAAAATTTTCGGGTTTATTACAGGGAC
AGCAGAGATCCACTTTGGCGCCGGCTCGAGGCCTGCAGGTGCAAAGATGGATAAAGTTTTAAACAGAGAG
GAATCTTTGCAGCTAATGGACCTTCTAGGTCTTGAAAGGAGTGGGAATTGGCTCCGGTGCCCGTCAGTGG
GCAGAGCGCACATCGCCCACAGTCCCCGAGAAGTTGGGGGGAGGGGTCGGCAATTGAACCGGTGCCTAGA
GAAGGTGGCGCGGGGTAAACTGGGAAAGTGATGTCGTGTACTGGCTCCGCCTTTTTCCCGAGGGTGGGGG
AGAACCGTATATAAGTGCAGTAGTCGCCGTGAACGTTCTTTTTCGCAACGGGTTTGCCGCCAGAACACAG
GTAAGTGCCGTGTGTGGTTCCCGCGGGCCTGGCCTCTTTACGGGTTATGGCCCTTGCGTGCCTTGAATTA
CTTCCACCTGGCTGCAGTACGTGATTCTTGATCCCGAGCTTCGGGTTGGAAGTGGGTGGGAGAGTTCGAG
GCCTTGCGCTTAAGGAGCCCCTTCGCCTCGTGCTTGAGTTGAGGCCTGGCCTGGGCGCTGGGGCCGCCGC
GTGCGAATCTGGTGGCACCTTCGCGCCTGTCTCGCTGCTTTCGATAAGTCTCTAGCCATTTAAAATTTTT
GATGACCTGCTGCGACGCTTTTTTTCTGGCAAGATAGTCTTGTAAATGCGGGCCAAGATCTGCACACTGG
TATTTCGGTTTTTGGGGCCGCGGGCGGCGACGGGGCCCGTGCGTCCCAGCGCACATGTTCGGCGAGGCGG
GGCCTGCGAGCGCGGCCACCGAGAATCGGACGGGGGTAGTCTCAAGCTGGCCGGCCTGCTCTGGTGCCTG
GCCTCGCGCCGCCGTGTATCGCCCCGCCCTGGGCGGCAAGGCTGGCCCGGTCGGCACCAGTTGCGTGAGC
GGAAAGATGGCCGCTTCCCGGCCCTGCTGCAGGGAGCTCAAAATGGAGGACGCGGCGCTCGGGAGAGCGG
GCGGGTGAGTCACCCACACAAAGGAAAAGGGCCTTTCCGTCCTCAGCCGTCGCTTCATGTGACTCCACGG
AGTACCGGGCGCCGTCCAGGCACCTCGATTAGTTCTCGAGCTTTTGGAGTACGTCGTCTTTAGGTTGGGG
GGAGGGGTTTTATGCGATGGAGTTTCCCCACACTGAGTGGGTGGAGACTGAAGTTAGGCCAGCTTGGCAC
TTGATGTAATTCTCCTTGGAATTTGCCCTTTTTGAGTTTGGATCTTGGTTCATTCTCAAGCCTCAGACAG
TGGTTCAAAGTTTTTTTCTTCCATTTCAGGTGTCGTGAGGCTAGCACCGCCACCATGTATCAGAGCTTGG
CCATGGCCGCCAACCACGGGCCGCCCCCCGGTGCCTACGAGGCGGGCGGCCCCGGCGCCTTCATGCACGG
CGCGGGCGCCGCGTCCTCGCCAGTCTACGTGCCCACACCGCGGGTGCCCTCCTCCGTGCTGGGCCTGTCC
TACCTCCAGGGCGGAGGCGCGGGCTCTGCGTCCGGAGGCGCCTCGGGCGGCAGCTCCGGTGGGGCCGCGT
CTGGTGCGGGGCCCGGGACCCAGCAGGGCAGCCCGGGATGGAGCCAGGCGGGAGCCGACGGAGCCGCTTA
CACCCCGCCGCCGGTGTCGCCGCGCTTCTCCTTCCCGGGGACCACCGGGTCCCTGGCGGCCGCCGCCGCC
GCTGCCGCGGCCCGGGAAGCTGCGGCCTACAGCAGTGGCGGCGGAGCGGCGGGTGCGGGCCTGGCGGGCC
GCGAGCAGTACGGGCGCGCCGGCTTCGCGGGCTCCTACTCCAGCCCCTACCCGGCTTACATGGCCGACGT
GGGCGCGTCCTGGGCCGCAGCCGCCGCCGCCTCCGCCGGCCCCTTCGACAGCCCGGTCCTGCACAGCCTG
CCCGGCCGGGCCAACCCGGCCGCCCGACACCCCAATCTCGTAGATATGTTTGACGACTTCTCAGAAGGCA
GAGAGTGTGTCAACTGTGGGGCTATGTCCACCCCGCTCTGGAGGCGAGATGGGACGGGTCACTATCTGTG
CAACGCCTGCGGCCTCTACCACAAGATGAACGGCATCAACCGGCCGCTCATCAAGCCTCAGCGCCGGCTG
TCCGCCTCCCGCCGAGTGGGCCTCTCCTGTGCCAACTGCCAGACCACCACCACCACGCTGTGGCGCCGCA
ATGCGGAGGGCGAGCCTGTGTGCAATGCCTGCGGCCTCTACATGAAGCTCCACGGGGTCCCCAGGCCTCT
TGCAATGCGGAAAGAGGGGATCCAAACCAGAAAACGGAAGCCCAAGAACCTGAATAAATCTAAGACACCA
GCAGCTCCTTCAGGCAGTGAGAGCCTTCCTCCCGCCAGCGGTGCTTCCAGCAACTCCAGCAACGCCACCA
CCAGCAGCAGCGAGGAGATGCGTCCCATCAAGACGGAGCCTGGCCTGTCATCTCACTACGGGCACAGCAG
CTCCGTGTCCCAGACGTTCTCAGTCAGTGCGATGTCTGGCCATGGGCCCTCCATCCACCCTGTCCTCTCG
GCCCTGAAGCTCTCCCCACAAGGCTATGCGTCTCCCGTCAGCCAGTCTCCACAGACCAGCTCCAAGCAGG
ACTCTTGGAACAGCCTGGTCTTGGCCGACAGTCACGGGGACATAATCACTGCGTAGTAATGAACTAGTCC
GTAACTTGAAAGTATTTCGATTTCTTGGCTTTATATATCTTGTGGAAAGGACGAAACTGTGGGTGCTGAG
TCAATACCACGCGTTAAGTCGACAATCAACCTCTGGATTACAAAATTTGTGAAAGATTGACTGGTATTCT
TAACTATGTTGCTCCTTTTACGCTATGTGGATACGCTGCTTTAATGCCTTTGTATCATGCTATTGCTTCC
CGTATGGCTTTCATTTTCTCCTCCTTGTATAAATCCTGGTTGCTGTCTCTTTATGAGGAGTTGTGGCCCG
TTGTCAGGCAACGTGGCGTGGTGTGCACTGTGTTTGCTGACGCAACCCCCACTGGTTGGGGCATTGCCAC
CACCTGTCAGCTCCTTTCCGGGACTTTCGCTTTCCCCCTCCCTATTGCCACGGCGGAACTCATCGCCGCC
TGCCTTGCCCGCTGCTGGACAGGGGCTCGGCTGTTGGGCACTGACAATTCCGTGGTGTTGTCGGGGAAAT
CATCGTCCTTTCCTTGGCTGCTCGCCTGTGTTGCCACCTGGATTCTGCGCGGGACGTCCTTCTGCTACGT
CCCTTCGGCCCTCAATCCAGCGGACCTTCCTTCCCGCGGCCTGCTGCCGGCTCTGCGGCCTCTTCCGCGT
CTTCGCCTTCGCCCTCAGACGAGTCGGATCTCCCTTTGGGCCGCCTCCCCGCGTCGACTTTAAGACCAAT
GACTTACAAGGCAGCTGTAGATCTTAGCCACTTTTTAAAAGAAAAGGGGGGACTGGAAGGGCTAATTCAC
TCCCAACGAAGACAAGATCTGCTTTTTGCTTGTACTGGGTCTCTCTGGTTAGACCAGATCTGAGCCTGGG
AGCTCTCTGGCTAACTAGGGAACCCACTGCTTAAGCCTCAATAAAGCTTGCCTTGAGTGCTTCAAGTAGT
GTGTGCCCGTCTGTTGTGTGACTCTGGTAACTAGAGATCCCTCAGACCCTTTTAGTCAGTGTGGAAAATC
TCTAGCAGTACGTATAGTAGTTCATGTCATCTTATTATTCAGTATTTATAACTTGCAAAGAAATGAATAT
CAGAGAGTGAGAGGAACTTGTTTATTGCAGCTTATAATGGTTACAAATAAAGCAATAGCATCACAAATTT
CACAAATAAAGCATTTTTTTCACTGCATTCTAGTTGTGGTTTGTCCAAACTCATCAATGTATCTTATCAT
GTCTGGCTCTAGCTATCCCGCCCCTAACTCCGCCCATCCCGCCCCTAACTCCGCCCAGTTCCGCCCATTC
TCCGCCCCATGGCTGACTAATTTTTTTTATTTATGCAGAGGCCGAGGCCGCCTCGGCCTCTGAGCTATTC
CAGAAGTAGTGAGGAGGCTTTTTTGGAGGCCTAGGGACGTACCCAATTCGCCCTATAGTGAGTCGTATTA
CGCGCGCTCACTGGCCGTCGTTTTACAACGTCGTGACTGGGAAAACCCTGGCGTTACCCAACTTAATCGC
CTTGCAGCACATCCCCCTTTCGCCAGCTGGCGTAATAGCGAAGAGGCCCGCACCGATCGCCCTTCCCAAC
AGTTGCGCAGCCTGAATGGCGAATGGG
[124 nt withheld, positions 7028-7151]
C
[91 nt withheld, positions 7153-7243]
A
[49 nt withheld, positions 7245-7293]
CCTTTGACGTTGGAGTCCACGTTCTTT
[37 nt withheld, positions 7321-7357]
ACCCTATCTCGGTCTATTCTTTTGATTTATAAGGGATTTTGCCGATTTCGGCCTATTGGTTAAAAAATGA
GCTGATTTAACAAAAATTTAACGCGAATTTTAACAAAATATTAACGCTTACAATTTAGGTGGCACTTTTC
GGGGAAATGTGCGCGGAACCCCTATTTGTTTATTTTTCTAAATACATTCAAATATGTATCCGCTCATGAG
ACAATAACCCTGATAAATGCTTCAATAATATTGAAAAAGGAAGAGTATGAGTATTCAACATTTCCGTGTC
GCCCTTATTCCCTTTTTTGCGGCATTTTGCCTTCCTGTTTTTGCTCACCCAGAAACGCTGGTGAAAGTAA
AAGATGCTGAAGATCAGTTGGGTGCACGAGTGGGTTACATCGAACTGGATCTCAACAGCGGTAAGATCCT
TGAGAGTTTTCGCCCCGAAGAACGTTTTCCAATGATGAGCACTTTTAAAGTTCTGCTATGTGGCGCGGTA
TTATCCCGTATTGACGCCGGGCAAGAGCAACTCGGTCGCCGCATACACTATTCTCAGAATGACTTGGTTG
AGTACTCACCAGTCACAGAAAAGCATCTTACGGATGGCATGACAGTAAGAGAATTATGCAGTGCTGCCAT
AACCATGAGTGATAACACTGCGGCCAACTTACTTCTGACAACGATCGGAGGACCGAAGGAGCTAACCGCT
TTTTTGCACAACATGGGGGATCATGTAACTCGCCTTGATCGTTGGGAACCGGAGCTGAATGAAGCCATAC
CAAACGACGAGCGTGACACCACGATGCCTGTAGCAATGGCAACAACGTTGCGCAAACTATTAACTGGCGA
ACTACTTACTCTAGCTTCCCGGCAACAATTAATAGACTGGATGGAGGCGGATAAAGTTGCAGGACCACTT
CTGCGCTCGGCCCTTCCGGCTGGCTGGTTTATTGCTGATAAATCTGGAGCCGGTGAGCGTGGGTCTCGCG
GTATCATTGCAGCACTGGGGCCAGATGGTAAGCCCTCCCGTATCGTAGTTATCTACACGACGGGGAGTCA
GGCAACTATGGATGAACGAAATAGACAGATCGCTGAGATAGGTGCCTCACTGATTAAGCATTGGTAACTG
TCAGACCAAGTTTACTCATATATACTTTAGATTGATTTAAAACTTCATTTTTAATTTAAAAGGATCTAGG
TGAAGATCCTTTTTGATAATCTCATGACCAAAATCCCTTAACGTGAGTTTTCGTTCCACTGAGCGTCAGA
CCCCGTAGAAAAGATCAAAGGATCTTCTTGAGATCCTTTTTTTCTGCGCGTAATCTGCTGCTTGCAAACA
AAAAAACCACCGCTACCAGCGGTGGTTTGTTTGCCGGATCAAGAGCTACCAACTCTTTTTCCGAAGGTAA
CTGGCTTCAGCAGAGCGCAGATACCAAATACTGTTCTTCTAGTGTAGCCGTAGTTAGGCCACCACTTCAA
GAACTCTGTAGCACCGCCTACATACCTCGCTCTGCTAATCCTGTTACCAGTGGCTGCTGCCAGTGGCGAT
AAGTCGTGTCTTACCGGGTTGGACTCAAGACGATAGTTACCGGATAAGGCGCAGCGGTCGGGCTGAACGG
GGGGTTCGTGCACACAGCCCAGCTTGGAGCGAACGACCTACACCGAACTGAGATACCTACAGCGTGAGCT
ATGAGAAAGCGCCACGCTTCCCGAAGGGAGAAAGGCGGACAGGTATCCGGTAAGCGGCAGGGTCGGAACA
GGAGAGCGCACGAGGGAGCTTCCAGGGGGAAACGCCTGGTATCTTTATAGTCCTGTCGGGTTTCGCCACC
TCTGACTTGAGCGTCGATTTTTGTGATGCTCGTCAGGGGGGCGGAGCCTATGGAAAAACGCCAGCAACGC
GGCCTTTTTACGGTTCCTGGCCTTTTGCTGGCCTTTTGCTCACATGTTCTTTCCTGCGTTATCCCCTGAT
TCTGTGGATAACCGTATTACCGCCTTTGAGTGAGCTGATACCGCTCGCCGCAGCCGAACGACCGAGCGCA
GCGAGTCAGTGAGCGAGGAAGCGGAAGAGCGCCCAATACGCAAACCGCCTCTCCCCGCGCGTTGGCCGAT
TCATTAATGCAGCTGGCACGACAGGTTTCCCGACTGGAAAGCGGGCAGTGAGCGCAACGCAATTAATGTG
AGTTAGCTCACTCATTAGGCACCCCAGGCTTTACACTTTATGCTTCCGGCTCGTATGTTGTGTGGAATTG
TGAGCGGATAACAATTTCACACAGGAAACAGCTATGACCATGATTACGCCAAGCGCGCAATTAACCCTCA
CTAAAGGGAACAAAAGCTGGAGCTGCAAGC
Features (pLannotate 1.2.2; 31 found; start..end, strand, type, name):
      5..231     +  promoter       RSV promoter: Rous sarcoma virus enhancer/promoter
    232..412     +  LTR            5' LTR (truncated): truncated 5' long terminal repeat (LTR) from HIV-1
    459..584     +  misc_feature   HIV-1 Ψ: packaging signal of human immunodeficiency virus type 1
    568..931     +  CDS            HIV-1 gag (fragment): gag protein from human immunodeficiency virus 1; gag
   1077..1310    +  misc_feature   RRE: The Rev response element (RRE) of HIV-1 allows for Rev-dependent mRNA export from the nucleus to the cytoplasm.
   1687..1713    +  CDS            Rev (fragment): human immunodeficiency virus 1 (HIV-1) Rev protein; rev; enhances nuclear export of unspliced and incompletely spliced viral mRNAs
   1720..1743    +  promoter       SV40 promoter (fragment): SV40 early promoter
   1744..1815    +  promoter       SV40 promoter (fragment): SV40 enhancer and early promoter
   1839..1974    +  rep_origin     SV40 ori: SV40 origin of replication
   2020..2616    +  CDS            PuroR (fragment): puromycin N-acetyltransferase; pac from Streptomyces; confers resistance to puromycin
   2665..2782    +  misc_feature   cPPT/CTS: central polypurine tract and central termination sequence of HIV-1
   2847..2913    +  CDS            small t antigen (fragment): SV40 (simian virus 40) small t antigen
   2920..4098    +  promoter       EF-1α promoter: strong constitutive promoter for human elongation factor EF-1α
   4115..5443    +  CDS            GATA4: GATA4_HUMAN - Experimental evidence at protein level: Swiss-Prot protein existence level 1. Transcriptional activator that binds to the consensus sequence 5'-AGATAG-3' and plays a key role in cardiac development and function (PubMed:24000169, PubMed:27984724). In cooperation with TBX5, it binds to cardiac super-enhancers and promotes cardiomyocyte gene expression, while it downregulates endocardial and endothelial gene expression (PubMed:27984724). Involved in bone morphogenetic protein (BMP)-mediated induction of cardiac-specific gene expression. Binds to BMP response element (BMPRE) DNA sequ
   5459..5512    +  promoter       U6 promoter (fragment): RNA polymerase III promoter for human U6 snRNA
   5554..6142    +  misc_feature   WPRE: woodchuck hepatitis virus posttranscriptional regulatory element
   6193..6212    +  misc_feature   cPPT/CTS (fragment): central polypurine tract and central termination sequence of HIV-1
   6214..6447    +  LTR            3' LTR (ΔU3): self-inactivating 3' long terminal repeat (LTR) from HIV-1
   6525..6646    +  polyA_signal   SV40 poly(A) signal: SV40 polyadenylation signal
   6686..6821    +  rep_origin     SV40 ori: SV40 origin of replication
   6842..6860    -  promoter       T7 promoter: promoter for bacteriophage T7 RNA polymerase
   6868..7023    +  CDS            lacZα (fragment): LacZα fragment of β-galactosidase; lacZ fragment
   7028..7456    +  rep_origin     f1 ori (sequence partly withheld): f1 bacteriophage origin of replication; arrow indicates direction of (+) strand synthesis
   7509..7613    +  promoter       AmpR promoter: bla
   7614..8474    +  CDS            AmpR: β-lactamase; bla; confers resistance to ampicillin, carbenicillin, and related antibiotics
   8645..9233    +  rep_origin     ori: high-copy-number ColE1/pMB1/pBR322/pUC origin of replication
   9416..9508    +  CDS            lacI (fragment): lac repressor; lacI; The lac repressor binds to the lac operator to inhibit transcription in E. coli. This inhibition can be relieved by adding lactose or isopropyl-β-D-thiogalactopyranoside (IPTG).
   9521..9542    +  protein_bind   CAP binding site: CAP binding activates transcription in the presence of cAMP. E. coli catabolite activator protein
   9557..9587    +  promoter       lac promoter: promoter for the E. coli lac operon
   9595..9611    +  protein_bind   lac operator: The lac repressor binds to the lac operator to inhibit transcription in E. coli. This inhibition can be relieved by adding lactose or isopropyl-β-D-thiogalactopyranoside (IPTG). lac repressor encoded by lacI
   9656..9674    +  promoter       T3 promoter: promoter for bacteriophage T3 RNA polymerase
