[The description below was written by a language model from this plasmid's Addgene catalogue record and pLannotate feature annotations shown in this document.]
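Description:
TFORF2237 is a lentiviral mammalian expression plasmid built on the pLX_TRC317 backbone and carrying the human transcription factor GATA4 as its open reading frame. It belongs to a barcoded transcription factor ORF collection in which each construct has a unique 24-bp barcode, so that individual factors can be identified by sequencing in pooled overexpression screens. In bacteria it is maintained through a high-copy ColE1/pUC-type origin and selected with ampicillin via the β-lactamase gene. An f1 origin and remnants of a lac/lacZα cloning region are also present in the backbone. The depositor warns of possible recombination, as is common for plasmids with repeated LTRs.

The viral portion follows a third-generation, self-inactivating design. An RSV promoter drives a truncated HIV-1 5' LTR, followed by the Ψ packaging signal with a partial gag sequence and the Rev response element for Rev-dependent export of the genomic RNA. The far end is closed by a ΔU3 3' LTR and an SV40 polyadenylation signal. Within the transfer cassette, an SV40 early promoter/origin region precedes a puromycin N-acetyltransferase gene for selecting transduced cells. This is followed by a cPPT/CTS element that aids nuclear import of the provirus. The strong constitutive EF-1α promoter then drives the GATA4 coding sequence, and a downstream WPRE enhances transcript stability and expression. The feature table does not annotate the barcode itself. A short region between the ORF and the WPRE is scored as a U6 promoter fragment, and no tag or reporter is annotated. The construct is intended for producing lentivirus to overexpress GATA4, a regulator of cardiac development, in directed differentiation and pooled screening experiments.
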