Addgene plasmid #141983: TFORF2237
Purpose: Lentiviral vector for overexpressing transcription factor ORFs with unique 24-bp barcodes. Barcodes facilitate identification of transcription factors in pooled screens.
Depositing lab: Feng Zhang. Depositing organization: Broad Institute. Publication: A transcription factor atlas of directed differentiation. Joung J, Ma S, Tay T, Geiger-Schuller KR, Kirchgatterer PC, Verdine VK, Guo B, Arias-Garcia MA, Allen WE, Singh A, Kuksenko O, Abudayyeh OO, Gootenberg JS, Fu Z, Macrae RK, Buenrostro JD, Regev A, Zhang F. Cell. 2023 Jan 5;186(1):209-229.e26. doi: 10.1016/j.cell.2022.11.026. PubMed 36608654.
Backbone
  Vector backbone: pLX_TRC317
  Backbone manufacturer: Broad Institute Genetic Perturbation Platform
  Backbone size w/o insert (bp): 8264
  Vector type: Mammalian Expression, Lentiviral
  Selectable markers: Puromycin
Growth in bacteria
  Bacterial resistance: Ampicillin, 100 μg/mL
  Growth temperature: 37°C
  Growth strain: NEB Stable
  Copy number: High Copy
Gene/Insert
  Gene/Insert name: GATA4
  Species: H. sapiens (human)
  Insert size (bp): 1433
  Entrez Gene: GATA4 (a.k.a. ASD2, TACHD, TOF, VSD1)
  Promoter: EF1a
  Cloning method: Unknown
  Sequencing primers: 5′ GGGTGGAGACTGAAGTTAGGCCAG; 3′ CACATAGCGTAAAAGGAGCAACATAG
Terms and licenses: Academic/Nonprofit Terms; Industry Terms: Not Available to Industry
Depositor comments: XM_005272386,XM_011543817,XM_006716248,XM_011543818,XM_017013312,XM_005272385,NM_001308093,ENST00000532059 . The transcription factor ORF portion of this plasmid was synthesized by Genewiz. Please test multiple small colonies in case of plasmid recombination. To make this collection available in a timely manner, a portion of this collection was not fully sequenced by Addgene. If an Addgene verified full plasmid sequence is not available, please contact us prior to placing an order to request the full sequence.
How to cite: TFORF2237 was a gift from Feng Zhang (Addgene plasmid # 141983 ; http://n2t.net/addgene:141983 ; RRID:Addgene_141983)
