>Addgene plasmid #141983 | TFORF2237 | depositor partial sequence | sequence record 278086 | Insert
ACCGCCACCATGTATCAGAGCTTGGCCATGGCCGCCAACCACGGGCCGCCCCCCGGTGCCTACGAGGCGG
GCGGCCCCGGCGCCTTCATGCACGGCGCGGGCGCCGCGTCCTCGCCAGTCTACGTGCCCACACCGCGGGT
GCCCTCCTCCGTGCTGGGCCTGTCCTACCTCCAGGGCGGAGGCGCGGGCTCTGCGTCCGGAGGCGCCTCG
GGCGGCAGCTCCGGTGGGGCCGCGTCTGGTGCGGGGCCCGGGACCCAGCAGGGCAGCCCGGGATGGAGCC
AGGCGGGAGCCGACGGAGCCGCTTACACCCCGCCGCCGGTGTCGCCGCGCTTCTCCTTCCCGGGGACCAC
CGGGTCCCTGGCGGCCGCCGCCGCCGCTGCCGCGGCCCGGGAAGCTGCGGCCTACAGCAGTGGCGGCGGA
GCGGCGGGTGCGGGCCTGGCGGGCCGCGAGCAGTACGGGCGCGCCGGCTTCGCGGGCTCCTACTCCAGCC
CCTACCCGGCTTACATGGCCGACGTGGGCGCGTCCTGGGCCGCAGCCGCCGCCGCCTCCGCCGGCCCCTT
CGACAGCCCGGTCCTGCACAGCCTGCCCGGCCGGGCCAACCCGGCCGCCCGACACCCCAATCTCGTAGAT
ATGTTTGACGACTTCTCAGAAGGCAGAGAGTGTGTCAACTGTGGGGCTATGTCCACCCCGCTCTGGAGGC
GAGATGGGACGGGTCACTATCTGTGCAACGCCTGCGGCCTCTACCACAAGATGAACGGCATCAACCGGCC
GCTCATCAAGCCTCAGCGCCGGCTGTCCGCCTCCCGCCGAGTGGGCCTCTCCTGTGCCAACTGCCAGACC
ACCACCACCACGCTGTGGCGCCGCAATGCGGAGGGCGAGCCTGTGTGCAATGCCTGCGGCCTCTACATGA
AGCTCCACGGGGTCCCCAGGCCTCTTGCAATGCGGAAAGAGGGGATCCAAACCAGAAAACGGAAGCCCAA
GAACCTGAATAAATCTAAGACACCAGCAGCTCCTTCAGGCAGTGAGAGCCTTCCTCCCGCCAGCGGTGCT
TCCAGCAACTCCAGCAACGCCACCACCAGCAGCAGCGAGGAGATGCGTCCCATCAAGACGGAGCCTGGCC
TGTCATCTCACTACGGGCACAGCAGCTCCGTGTCCCAGACGTTCTCAGTCAGTGCGATGTCTGGCCATGG
GCCCTCCATCCACCCTGTCCTCTCGGCCCTGAAGCTCTCCCCACAAGGCTATGCGTCTCCCGTCAGCCAG
TCTCCACAGACCAGCTCCAAGCAGGACTCTTGGAACAGCCTGGTCTTGGCCGACAGTCACGGGGACATAA
TCACTGCGTAGTAATGAACTAGTCCGTAACTTGAAAGTATTTCGATTTCTTGGCTTTATATATCTTGTGG
AAAGGACGAAACTGTGGGTGCTGAGTCAATACC
