>Addgene plasmid #141983 | TFORF2237 | depositor partial sequence | sequence record 278087 | Barcode
AACTGTGGGTGCTGAGTCAATACC
